>Addgene plasmid #31393 | pJT106b3 | depositor full sequence | sequence record 14384 | Author sequence
TAAGCACCTGTAGGATCGTACAGGTTGACAACAAGAAAATGGTGTGTTATAGTCGAATAACACCGTGCGT
GTTGACTATTTTACCTCTGGCGGTGATAACACACTGTTCCCCAGGACATCCTAACGCCGCGCCATGATAG
ATCCCGTCGTTTTACAACGTCGTGACTGGGAAAACCCTGGCGTTACCCAACTTAATCGCCTTGCAGCACA
TCCCCCTTTCGCCAGCTGGCGTAATAGCGAAGAGGCCCGCACCGATCGCCCTTCCCAACAGTTGCGCAGC
CTGAATGGCGAATGGCGCTTTGCCTGGTTTCCGGCACCAGAAGCGGTGCCGGAAAGCTGGCTGGAGTGCG
ATCTTCCTGAGGCCGATACTGTCGTCGTCCCCTCAAACTGGCAGATGCACGGTTACGATGCGCCCATCTA
CACCAACGTGACCTATCCCATTACGGTCAATCCGCCGTTTGTTCCCACGGAGAATCCGACGGGTTGTTAC
TCGCTCACATTTAATGTTGATGAAAGCTGGCTACAGGAAGGCCAGACGCGAATTATTTTTGATGGCGTTA
ACTCGGCGTTTCATCTGTGGTGCAACGGGCGCTGGGTCGGTTACGGCCAGGACAGTCGTTTGCCGTCTGA
ATTTGACCTGAGCGCATTTTTACGCGCCGGAGAAAACCGCCTCGCGGTGATGGTGCTGCGCTGGAGTGAC
GGCAGTTATCTGGAAGATCAGGATATGTGGCGGATGAGCGGCATTTTCCGTGACGTCTCGTTGCTGCATA
AACCGACTACACAAATCAGCGATTTCCATGTTGCCACTCGCTTTAATGATGATTTCAGCCGCGCTGTACT
GGAGGCTGAAGTTCAGATGTGCGGCGAGTTGCGTGACTACCTACGGGTAACAGTTTCTTTATGGCAGGGT
GAAACGCAGGTCGCCAGCGGCACCGCGCCTTTCGGCGGTGAAATTATCGATGAGCGTGGTGGTTATGCCG
ATCGCGTCACACTACGTCTGAACGTCGAAAACCCGAAACTGTGGAGCGCCGAAATCCCGAATCTCTATCG
TGCGGTGGTTGAACTGCACACCGCCGACGGCACGCTGATTGAAGCAGAAGCCTGCGATGTCGGTTTCCGC
GAGGTGCGGATTGAAAATGGTCTGCTGCTGCTGAACGGCAAGCCGTTGCTGATTCGAGGCGTTAACCGTC
ACGAGCATCATCCTCTGCATGGTCAGGTCATGGATGAGCAGACGATGGTGCAGGATATCCTGCTGATGAA
GCAGAACAACTTTAACGCCGTGCGCTGTTCGCATTATCCGAACCATCCGCTGTGGTACACGCTGTGCGAC
CGCTACGGCCTGTATGTGGTGGATGAAGCCAATATTGAAACCCACGGCATGGTGCCAATGAATCGTCTGA
CCGATGATCCGCGCTGGCTACCGGCGATGAGCGAACGCGTAACGCGAATGGTGCAGCGCGATCGTAATCA
CCCGAGTGTGATCATCTGGTCGCTGGGGAATGAATCAGGCCACGGCGCTAATCACGACGCGCTGTATCGC
TGGATCAAATCTGTCGATCCTTCCCGCCCGGTGCAGTATGAAGGCGGCGGAGCCGACACCACGGCCACCG
ATATTATTTGCCCGATGTACGCGCGCGTGGATGAAGACCAGCCCTTCCCGGCTGTGCCGAAATGGTCCAT
CAAAAAATGGCTTTCGCTACCTGGAGAGACGCGCCCGCTGATCCTTTGCGAATACGCCCACGCGATGGGT
AACAGTCTTGGCGGTTTCGCTAAATACTGGCAGGCGTTTCGTCAGTATCCCCGTTTACAGGGCGGCTTCG
TCTGGGACTGGGTGGATCAGTCGCTGATTAAATATGATGAAAACGGCAACCCGTGGTCGGCTTACGGCGG
TGATTTTGGCGATACGCCGAACGATCGCCAGTTCTGTATGAACGGTCTGGTCTTTGCCGACCGCACGCCG
CATCCAGCGCTGACGGAAGCAAAACACCAGCAGCAGTTTTTCCAGTTCCGTTTATCCGGGCAAACCATCG
AAGTGACCAGCGAATACCTGTTCCGTCATAGCGATAACGAGCTCCTGCACTGGATGGTGGCGCTGGATGG
TAAGCCGCTGGCAAGCGGTGAAGTGCCTCTGGATGTCGCTCCACAAGGTAAACAGTTGATTGAACTGCCT
GAACTACCGCAGCCGGAGAGCGCCGGGCAACTCTGGCTCACAGTACGCGTAGTGCAACCGAACGCGACCG
CATGGTCAGAAGCCGGGCACATCAGCGCCTGGCAGCAGTGGCGTCTGGCGGAAAACCTCAGTGTGACGCT
CCCCGCCGCGTCCCACGCCATCCCGCATCTGACCACCAGCGAAATGGATTTTTGCATCGAGCTGGGTAAT
AAGCGTTGGCAATTTAACCGCCAGTCAGGCTCTCTTTCACAGATGTGGATTGGCGATAAAAACCAACTGC
TGACGCCGCTGCGCGATCAGTTCACCCGTGCACCGCTGGATAACGACATTGGCGTAAGTGAAGCGACCCG
CATTGACCCTAACGCCTGGGTCGAACGCTGGAAGGCGGCGGGCCATTACCAGGCCGAAGCAGCGTTGTTG
CAGTGCACGGCAGATACACTTGCTGATGCGGTGCTGATTACGACCGCTCACGCGTGGCAGCATCAGGGGA
AAACCTTATTTATCAGCCGGAAAACCTACCGGATTGATGGTAGTGGTCAAATGGCGATTACCGTTGATGT
TGAAGTGGCGAGCGATACACCGCATCCGGCGCGGATTGGCCTGAACTGCCAGCTGGCGCAGGTAGCAGAG
CGGGTAAACTGGCTCGGATTAGGGCCGCAAGAAAACTATCCCGACCGCCTTACTGCCGCCTGTTTTGACC
GCTGGGATCTGCCATTGTCAGACATGTATACCCCGTACGTCTTCCCGAGCGAAAACGGTCTGCGCTGCGG
GACGCGCGAATTGAATTATGGCCCACACCAGTGGCGCGGCGACTTCCAGTTCAACATCAGCCGCTACAGT
CAACAGCAACTGATGGAAACCAGCCATCGCCATCTGCTGCACGCGGAAGAAGGCACATGGCTGAATATCG
ACGGTTTCCATATGGGGATTGGTGGCGACGACTCCTGGAGCCCGTCAGTATCGGCGGAATTCCAGCTGAG
CGCCGGTCGCTACCATTACCAGTTGGTCTGGTGTCAAAAAGCGGCCGCTCGAGTCTAATACTAGAGCCAG
GCATCAAATAAAACGAAAGGCTCAGTCGAAAGACTGGGCCTTTCGTTTTATCTGTTGTTTGTCGGTGAAC
GCTCTCTACTAGAGTCACACTGGCTCACCTTCGGGTGGGCCTTTCTGCGTTTATATACTAGAGTCCCTTG
CATTTACATTTTGAAACATCTATAGCGATAAATGAAACATCTTAAAAGTTTTAGTATCATATTCGTGTTG
GATTATTCTGCATTTTTGGGGAGAATGGACTTACTAGAGTCACACAGGACGGCCGGATGAGCACAAAAAA
GAAA
[261 nt withheld, positions 3505-3765]
ATGCAGCCGTCACTTAGAAGTGAGTATGAGTACCCTGTTTTTTCTCATGTTCAGGCAGGGATGTTCTCAC
CTGAGCTTAGAACCTTTACCAAAGGTGATGCGGAGAGATGGGTAAGCACAACCAAAAAAGCCAGTGATTC
TGCATTCTGGCTTGAGGTTGAAGGTAATTCCATGACCGCACCAACAGGCTCCAAGCCAAGCTTTCCTGAC
GGAATGTTAATTCTCGTTGACCCTGAGCAGGCTGTTGAGCCAGGTGATTTCTGCATAGCCAGACTTGGGG
GTGATGAGTTTACCTTCAAGAAACTGATCAGGGATAGCGGTCAGGTGTTTTTACAACCACTAAACCCACA
GTACCCAATGATCCCATGCAATGAGAGTTGTTCCGTTGTGGGGAAAGTTATCGCTAGTCAGTGGCCTGAA
GAGACGTTTGGCGCTGCAAACGACGAAAACTACGCTTTAGTAGCTTAATAACACTGATAGTGCTAGTGTA
GATCACTACTAGAGCCAGGCATCAAATAAAACGAAAGGCTCAGTCGAAAGACTGGGCCTTTCGTTTTATC
TGTTGTTTGTCGGTGAACGCTCTCTACTAGAGTCACACTGGCTCACCTTCGGGTGGGCCTTTCTGCGTTT
ATATACTAGTAGCGGCCGCTGCAGTCCGGCAAAAAAGGGCAAGGTGTCACCACCCTGCCCTTTTTCTTTA
AAACCGAAAAGATTACTTCGCGTTATGCAGGCTTCCTCGCTCACTGACTCGCTGCGCTCGGTCGTTCGGC
TGCGGCGAGCGGTATCAGCTCACTCAAAGGCGGTAATCTCGAGGTTACATTGTCGATCTGTTCATGGTGA
ACAGCTTTAAATGCACCAAAAACTCGTAAAAGCTCTGATGTATCTATCTTTTTTACACCGTTTTCATCTG
TGCATATGGACAGTTTTCCCTTTGATATCTAACGGTGAACAGTTGTTCTACTTTTGTTTGTTAGTCTTGA
TGCTTCACTGATAGATACAAGAGCCATAAGAACCTCAGATCCTTCCGTATTTAGCCAGTATGTTCTCTAG
TGTGGTTCGTTGTTTTTGCGTGAGCCATGAGAACGAACCATTGAGATCATGCTTACTTTGCATGTCACTC
AAAAATTTTGCCTCAAAACTGGTGAGCTGAATTTTTGCAGTTAAAGCATCGTGTAGTGTTTTTCTTAGTC
CGTTACGTAGGTAGGAATCTGATGTAATGGTTGTTGGTATTTTGTCACCATTCATTTTTATCTGGTTGTT
CTCAAGTTCGGTTACGAGATCCATTTGTCTATCTAGTTCAACTTGGAAAATCAACGTATCAGTCGGGCGG
CCTCGCTTATCAACCACCAATTTCATATTGCTGTAAGTGTTTAAATCTTTACTTATTGGTTTCAAAACCC
ATTGGTTAAGCCTTTTAAACTCATGGTAGTTATTTTCAAGCATTAACATGAACTTAAATTCATCAAGGCT
AATCTCTATATTTGCCTTGTGAGTTTTCTTTTGTGTTAGTTCTTTTAATAACCACTCATAAATCCTCATA
GAGTATTTGTTTTCAAAAGACTTAACATGTTCCAGATTATATTTTATGAATTTTTTTAACTGGAAAAGAT
AAGGCAATATCTCTTCACTAAAAACTAATTCTAATTTTTCGCTTGAGAACTTGGCATAGTTTGTCCACTG
GAAAATCTCAAAGCCTTTAACCAAAGGATTCCTGATTTCCACAGTTCTCGTCATCAGCTCTCTGGTTGCT
TTAGCTAATACACCATAAGCATTTTCCCTACTGATGTTCATCATCTGAGCGTATTGGTTATAAGTGAACG
ATACCGTCCGTTCTTTCCTTGTAGGGTTTTCAATCGTGGGGTTGAGTAGTGCCACACAGCATAAAATTAG
CTTGGTTTCATGCTCCGTTAAGTCATAGCGACTAATCGCTAGTTCATTTGCTTTGAAAACAACTAATTCA
GACATACATCTCAATTGGTCTAGGTGATTTTAATCACTATACCAATTGAGATGGGCTAGTCAATGATAAT
TACATGTCCTTTTCCTTTGAGTTGTGGGTATCTGTAAATTCTGCTAGACCTTTGCTGGAAAACTTGTAAA
TTCTGCTAGACCCTCTGTAAATTCCGCTAGACCTTTGTGTGTTTTTTTTGTTTATATTCAAGTGGTTATA
ATTTATAGAATAAAGAAAGAATAAAAAAAGATAAAAAGAATAGATCCCAGCCCTGTGTATAACTCACTAC
TTTAGTCAGTTCCGCAGTATTACAAAAGGATGTCGCAAACGCTGTTTGCTCCTCTACAAAACAGACCTTA
AAACCCTAAAGGCTTAAGTAGCACCCTCGCAAGCTCGGGCAAATCGCTGAATATTCCTTTTGTCTCCGAC
CATCAGGCACCTGAGTCGCTGTCTTTTTCGTGACATTCAGTTCGCTGCGCTCACGGCTCTGGCAGTGAAT
GGGGGTAAATGGCACTACAGGCGCCTTTTATGGATTCATGCAAGGAAACTACCCATAATACAAGAAAAGC
CCGTCACGGGCTTCTCAGGGCGTTTTATGGCGGGTCTGCTATGTGGTGCTATCTGACTTTTTGCTGTTCA
GCAGTTCCTGCCCTCTGATTTTCCAGTCTGACCACTTCGGATTATCCCGTGACAGGTCATTCAGACTGGC
TAATGCACCCAGTAAGGCAGCGGTATCATCAACAGGCTTACCCGTCTTACTGTCCCTAGTGCTTGGATTC
TCACCAATAAAAAACGCCCGGCGGCAACCGAGCGTTCTGAACAAATCCAGATGGAGTTCTGAGGTCATTA
CTGGATCTATCAACAGGAGTCCAAGCGAGCTCGTAAACTTGGTCTGACAGTTACCAATGCTTAATCAGTG
AGGCACCTATCTCAGCGATCTGTCTATTTCGTTCATCCATAGTTGCCTGACTCCCCGTCGTGTAGATAAC
TACGATACGGGAGGGCTTACCATCTGGCCCCAGTGCTGCAATGATACCGCGAGACCCACGCTCACCGGCT
CCAGATTTATCAGCAATAAACCAGCCAGCCGGAAGGGCCGAGCGCAGAAGTGGTCCTGCAACTTTATCCG
CCTCCATCCAGTCTATTAATTGTTGCCGGGAAGCTAGAGTAAGTAGTTCGCCAGTTAATAGTTTGCGCAA
CGTTGTTGCCATTGCTACAGGCATCGTGGTGTCACGCTCGTCGTTTGGTATGGCTTCATTCAGCTCCGGT
TCCCAACGATCAAGGCGAGTTACATGATCCCCCATGTTGTGCAAAAAAGCGGTTAGCTCCTTCGGTCCTC
CGATCGTTGTCAGAAGTAAGTTGGCCGCAGTGTTATCACTCATGGTTATGGCAGCACTGCATAATTCTCT
TACTGTCATGCCATCCGTAAGATGCTTTTCTGTGACTGGTGAGTACTCAACCAAGTCATTCTGAGAATAG
TGTATGCGGCGACCGAGTTGCTCTTGCCCGGCGTCAATACGGGATAATACCGCGCCACATAGCAGAACTT
TAAAAGTGCTCATCATTGGAAAACGTTCTTCGGGGCGAAAACTCTCAAGGATCTTACCGCTGTTGAGATC
CAGTTCGATGTAACCCACTCGTGCACCCAACTGATCTTCAGCATCTTTTACTTTCACCAGCGTTTCTGGG
TGAGCAAAAACAGGAAGGCAAAATGCCGCAAAAAAGGGAATAAGGGCGACACGGAAATGTTGAATACTCA
TACTCTTCCTTTTTCAATATTATTGAAGCATTTATCAGGGTTATTGTCTCATGAGCGGATACATATTTGA
ATGTATTTAGAAAAATAAACAAATAGGGGTTCCGCGCACATTTCCCATGGTGCCACCTGACGTCTAAGAA
ACCATTATTATCATGACATTAACCTATAAAAATAGGCGTATCACGAGGCAGAATTTCAGATAAAAAAAAT
CCTTAGCTTTCGCTAAGGATGATTTCTGGAATTCGCGGCCGCTTCTAGAG
Features (pLannotate 1.2.2; 16 found; start..end, strand, type, name):
    146..3190    +  CDS            lacZ: β-galactosidase; lacZ
   3225..3296    +  terminator     rrnB T1 terminator: transcription terminator T1 from the E. coli rrnB gene
   3312..3339    +  terminator     T7Te terminator: phage T7 early transcription terminator
   3487..4197    +  CDS            cI (sequence partly withheld): RPC1_LAMBD - Experimental evidence at protein level: Swiss-Prot protein existence level 1. Acts as a transcriptional repressor that allows virus to establish and maintain latency. Prevents both the viral DNA replication and the exit programs. Clamps the two operator OL (operator left made of OL1, OL2 and OL3 sites) and OR (operator right made of OR1, OR2 and OR3 sites) together by binding to them and arranging the intervening DNA in a loop. This step allows repression of lytic pR and pL promoters by binding to OL1, OL2, OR1 and OR2 simultaneously. The binding of cI on OR2 additionally activate
   4198..4230    +  CDS            ssrA tag (LVA): C-terminal peptide that mediates degradation in bacteria through the ClpXP and ClpAP proteases (McGinness et al., 2006) mutant LVA variant that confers accelerated degradation under some conditions (Andersen et al., 1998)
   4278..4349    +  terminator     rrnB T1 terminator: transcription terminator T1 from the E. coli rrnB gene
   4365..4392    +  terminator     T7Te terminator: phage T7 early transcription terminator
   4399..4419    +  misc_feature   BioBrick suffix: universal suffix for all parts
   4420..4477    +  terminator     his operon terminator: This putative transcriptin terminator from the E. coli his operon has a 2-bp deletion introduced during synthesis. Its efficiency has not been determined.
   4780..5730    -  CDS            Rep101: RepA protein needed for replication with the pSC101 origin; rep101
   5778..6000    -  rep_origin     pSC101 ori: low-copy replication origin that requires the Rep101 protein
   6492..6586    -  terminator     lambda t0 terminator: transcription terminator from phage lambda
   6616..7476    -  CDS            AmpR: β-lactamase; bla; confers resistance to ampicillin, carbenicillin, and related antibiotics
   7477..7581    -  promoter       AmpR promoter: bla
   7668..7711    -  terminator     bacterial terminator: putative bacterial transcription terminator
   7714..7735    +  misc_feature   BioBrick prefix: BioBrick prefix for parts that do not start with "ATG"
