[The description below was written by a language model from this plasmid's Addgene catalogue record, the feature table of its GenBank file and pLannotate feature annotations shown in this document.]
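Description:
pJT106b3 is a low-copy bacterial expression plasmid for synthetic biology work in E. coli, built on the BioBrick vector pSB4A3. It replicates from the pSC101 origin, which depends on the plasmid-encoded Rep101 (RepA) protein, and is selected with ampicillin through the bla β-lactamase gene and its native promoter. The cloning region is bracketed by the BioBrick prefix and suffix and is insulated from the backbone by flanking terminators (a putative bacterial terminator upstream, the his operon terminator downstream, and lambda t0 after AmpR).

The roughly 4.4 kb insert is catalogued as a "red light inverter with lacZ output". The annotated full sequence shows two separately terminated units in the same orientation. The first is a lacZ (β-galactosidase) coding sequence. The second is the phage lambda cI repressor fused at its C terminus to an LVA-variant ssrA degradation tag. Each is followed by an rrnB T1/T7Te double terminator. The degradation tag directs cI to the ClpXP and ClpAP proteases, so repressor levels can closely track changes in its transcription. This layout fits a genetic inverter in which an input signal drives cI and cI in turn represses the reporter, so that lacZ output runs opposite to the input. However, neither promoter is annotated in the short regions upstream of lacZ and cI, and the record does not state their identity. No light-sensing components are annotated either, so these are presumably supplied from elsewhere.

The associated work concerns multichromatic, light-based control of gene expression in E. coli. The separate GenBank record covers only a 408 bp fragment spanning the AmpR promoter, a terminator and the BioBrick prefix, and adds nothing about the insert.
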