Addgene plasmid #31393: pJT106b3
Depositing lab: Christopher Voigt. Depositing organization: University of California, San Francisco (UCSF). Publication: Multichromatic control of gene expression in Escherichia coli. Tabor JJ, Levskaya A, Voigt CA. J Mol Biol. 2011 Jan 14. 405(2):315-24. 10.1016/j.jmb.2010.10.038 PubMed 21035461.
Backbone
  Vector backbone: pSB4A3
  Backbone manufacturer: BioBrick vector-Shetty et al 2008
  Backbone size w/o insert (bp): 3443
  Vector type: Bacterial Expression, Synthetic Biology
Growth in bacteria
  Bacterial resistance: Ampicillin, 100 μg/mL
  Growth temperature: 37°C
  Growth strain: DH5alpha
  Copy number: Low Copy
Gene/Insert
  Gene/Insert name: red light inverter with lacZ output
  Species: E.coli
  Insert size (bp): 4398
  Cloning method: Restriction Enzyme
  Sequencing primers: 5′ N/A
Terms and licenses: Academic/Nonprofit Terms; Industry Terms: Not Available to Industry
How to cite: pJT106b3 was a gift from Christopher Voigt (Addgene plasmid # 31393 ; http://n2t.net/addgene:31393 ; RRID:Addgene_31393)
