LOCUS       Exported 408 bp ds-DNA linear SYN 29-MAY-2021
DEFINITION  synthetic linear DNA
ACCESSION   .
VERSION     .
KEYWORDS    pJT106b3
SOURCE      synthetic DNA construct
  ORGANISM  synthetic DNA construct
REFERENCE   1 (bases 1 to 408)
  AUTHORS   Tabor JJ, Levskaya A, Voigt CA
  TITLE     Multichromatic control of gene expression in Escherichia coli.
  JOURNAL   J Mol Biol. 2011 Jan 14. 405(2):315-24.
  PUBMED    21035461
REFERENCE   2 (bases 1 to 408)
  AUTHORS   .
  TITLE     Direct Submission
  JOURNAL   Exported May 29, 2021 from SnapGene Server 1.1.58
            http://www.snapgene.com
FEATURES             Location/Qualifiers
     source          1..408
                     /organism="synthetic DNA construct"
                     /mol_type="other DNA"
     promoter        complement(81..185)
                     /gene="bla"
                     /label=AmpR promoter
     primer_bind     250..268
                     /label=pBRforEco
                     /note="pBR322 vectors, upsteam of EcoRI site, forward
                     primer"
     terminator      272..315
                     /label=bacterial terminator
                     /note="putative bacterial transcription terminator"
     misc_feature    318..339
                     /label=BioBrick prefix
                     /note="BioBrick prefix for parts that do not start with
                     ""ATG"""
ORIGIN
        1 gtttctgggt gagcaaaaac aggaaggcaa aatgccgcaa aaaagggaat aagggcgaca
       61 cggaaatgtt gaatactcat actcttcctt tttcaatatt attgaagcat ttatcanggt
      121 tattgtctca tgagcggata catatttgaa tgtatttaga aaaataaaca aataggggtt
      181 ccgcgcacat ttcccatggt gccacctgac gtctaanaaa ccattattat catgacatta
      241 acctataaaa ataggcgtat cacgaggcag aatttcagat aaaaaaaatc cttagctttc
      301 gctaaggatg atttctggaa ttcgcggccg cttctagagt aagcacctgt aggatcgtac
      361 aggttgacaa caagaaaatg gtgtgttata gtcgaataac accgtgcg
//
