>Addgene plasmid #31393 | pJT106b3 | addgene partial sequence | sequence record 38385 | LacZ-R 5'-GACAGTATCGGCCTCAGGAA-3'
GCACGCTTCTGGTGCCGGAACCAGGCAAAGCGCCATTCGCCATTCAGGCTGCGCAACTGTTGGGAAGGGC
GATCGGTGCGGGCCTCTTCGCTATTACGCCAGCTGGCGAAAGGGGGATGTGCTGCAAGGCGATTAAGTTG
GGTAACGCCAGGGTTTTCCCAGTCACGACGTTGTAAAACGACGGGATCTATCATGGCGCGGCGTTAGGAT
GTCCTGGGGAACAGTGTGTTATCACCGCCAGAGGTAAAATAGTCAACACGCACGGTGTTATTCGACTATA
ACACACCATTTTCTTGTTGTCAACCTGTACGATCCTACAGGTGCTTACTCTAGAAGCGGCCGCGAATTCC
AGAAATCATCCTTAGCGAAAGCTAAGGATTTTTTTTATCTGAAATTCTGCCTCGTGATACGCCTATTTTT
ATAGGTTAATGTCATGATAATAATGGTTTCTTAGACGTCAGGTGGCACCATGGGAAATGTGCGCGGAACC
CCTATTTGTTTATTTTTCTAAATACATTCAAATATGTATCCGCTCATGAGACAATAACCCTGATAAATGC
TTCAATAATATTGAAAAAGGAAGAGTATGAGTATTCAACATTTCCGTGTCGCCCTTATTCCCTTTTTTGC
GGCATTTTGCCTTCCTGTTTTTGCTCACCCAGAAACGCTGGTGAAAGTAAAAGATGCTGAAGATCAGTTG
GGTGCACGAGTGGGTTACATCGAACTGGATCTCAACAGCGGTAAGATCCNTGAGAGTTTTCGCCCCGAAG
AACGTTTTCCAATGATGAGCACTTTTAAAGTTCTGCTATGTGGCGCGGTATTATCCCGTATTGACGCCGG
GCAAGAGCAACTCGGTCGCGC
